Addgene plasmid #52307: psbA2-PHLS (b)
Purpose: Replaces the psbA2 gene in Synechocystis with the PHLS gene
Depositing lab: Anastasios Melis. Depositing organization: University of California, Berkeley. Publication: Regulation of beta-phellandrene synthase gene expression, recombinant protein accumulation, and monoterpene hydrocarbons production in Synechocystis transformants. Formighieri C, Melis A. Planta. 2014 Aug;240(2):309-24. doi: 10.1007/s00425-014-2080-8. Epub 2014 May 20. PubMed 24838596.
Backbone
  Vector backbone: pBluescript KS+
  Backbone manufacturer: Stratagene
  Backbone size w/o insert (bp): 2900
  Total vector size (bp): 6337
  Vector type: Bacterial Expression, Synthetic Biology
  Selectable markers: Chloramphenicol
Growth in bacteria
  Bacterial resistance: Ampicillin, 100 μg/mL
  Growth temperature: 37°C
  Growth strain: DH5alpha
  Copy number: High Copy
Gene/Insert 1
  Gene/Insert name: beta-phellandrene synthase (alt name: PHLS)
  Species: Lavandula angustifolia
  Insert size (bp): 1623
  GenBank ID: HQ404305
  Promoter: psbA2
  Cloning method: Restriction Enzyme; 5′ cloning site NdeI (not destroyed); 3′ cloning site BglII (not destroyed)
  Sequencing primers: 5′ AATTCAGCGTTCCAGTGGAT; 3′ tcaCTCATAGCGCTCAATCA
Gene/Insert 2
  Gene/Insert name: Chloramphenicol resistance (alt name: cmR)
  Insert size (bp): 660
  Cloning method: Restriction Enzyme; 5′ cloning site BglII (not destroyed); 3′ cloning site BamHI (not destroyed)
  Sequencing primers: 5′ AGATCTGCGGCCGCgttgat; 3′ AGCTCGATCGCCTTGGCAAA
Terms and licenses: Academic/Nonprofit Terms; Industry Terms: Not Available to Industry
Depositor comments: There are a few mismatches between Addgene's quality control sequence and the depositing lab's reference sequence; these changes do not interfere with the double homologous recombination or with the chloramphenicol selection. The coding sequence of the PHLS transgene is correct. Please see the original publication where this sequence was first used: Bentley FK, García-Cerdán JG, Chen H-C, Melis A (2013) Paradigm of monoterpene (β-phellandrene) hydrocarbons production via photosynthesis in cyanobacteria. BioEnergy Res. 6:917-929; DOI 10.1007/s12155-013-9325-4
How to cite: psbA2-PHLS (b) was a gift from Anastasios Melis (Addgene plasmid # 52307 ; http://n2t.net/addgene:52307 ; RRID:Addgene_52307)
