[The description below was written by a language model from this plasmid's Addgene catalogue record and pLannotate feature annotations shown in this document.]
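Description:
psbA2-PHLS (b) is a pBluescript KS+-based integration plasmid (6,337 bp) designed to replace the psbA2 gene of the cyanobacterium Synechocystis with a plant monoterpene synthase gene by double homologous recombination. In E. coli it is maintained as a high-copy plasmid through the ColE1/pUC-type origin and selected with ampicillin via the β-lactamase gene. The backbone also retains the f1 phage origin, the lacZα fragment with lac promoter and operator, and the flanking T7 and T3 promoters typical of pBluescript. The record lists no cyanobacterial replication origin, which is consistent with a design that relies on chromosomal integration rather than autonomous replication in Synechocystis.

The payload sits between the T7 and T3 promoters. It comprises the β-phellandrene synthase (PHLS) coding sequence from Lavandula angustifolia, about 1.6 kb, cloned between NdeI and BglII sites and expressed from the psbA2 promoter according to the catalogue entry. The automated annotation labels this ORF as a fragment of a sage cineole synthase, which is a homology hit to a related terpene synthase rather than its true identity. Directly downstream is a chloramphenicol acetyltransferase cassette with its own cat promoter, which provides selection of Synechocystis transformants. The roughly 500 bp unannotated region upstream of PHLS presumably holds the psbA2 upstream homology arm and promoter. The sequence after the CmR gene, which includes a fragment annotated as Synechocystis speA2, would serve as the downstream arm, although the feature table does not explicitly mark either arm.

The construct is used to engineer Synechocystis for photosynthetic production of β-phellandrene and to study transgene expression and recombinant protein accumulation. The depositor notes a few mismatches between the quality-control and reference sequences. These do not affect recombination, chloramphenicol selection or the PHLS coding sequence.
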