Features (pLannotate 1.2.2; 16 found; start..end, strand, type, name):
     33..461     -  rep_origin     f1 ori (sequence partly withheld): f1 bacteriophage origin of replication; arrow indicates direction of (+) strand synthesis
    466..623     -  CDS            lacZα (fragment): LacZα fragment of β-galactosidase; lacZ fragment
    626..644     +  promoter       T7 promoter: promoter for bacteriophage T7 RNA polymerase
    653..706     -  misc_feature   MCS (fragment): pBluescript multiple cloning site
   1206..2822    +  CDS            SCS_SALOF (fragment): Experimental evidence at protein level: Swiss-Prot protein existence level 1. Catalyzes the formation of 1,8-cineole from geranyl diphosphate. The enzyme also produces significant amounts of (+)- and (-)-alpha-pinene, (+)- and (-)-beta-pinene, myrcene and (+)-sabinene. From Salvia officinalis (Sage).
   2842..2944    +  promoter       cat promoter: promoter of the E. coli cat gene encoding chloramphenicol acetyltransferase
   2945..3604    +  CDS            CmR: chloramphenicol acetyltransferase; cat; confers resistance to chloramphenicol
   3825..4133    +  CDS            speA2 (fragment): SPEA2_SYNY3 - Also known as speA. Protein inferred from homology: Swiss-Prot protein existence level 3. Catalyzes the biosynthesis of agmatine from arginine. From Synechocystis sp. (strain PCC 6803 / Kazusa).
   4152..4170    -  promoter       T3 promoter: promoter for bacteriophage T3 RNA polymerase
   4215..4231    -  protein_bind   lac operator: The lac repressor binds to the lac operator to inhibit transcription in E. coli. This inhibition can be relieved by adding lactose or isopropyl-β-D-thiogalactopyranoside (IPTG). lac repressor encoded by lacI
   4239..4269    -  promoter       lac promoter: promoter for the E. coli lac operon
   4284..4305    -  protein_bind   CAP binding site: CAP binding activates transcription in the presence of cAMP. E. coli catabolite activator protein
   4318..4410    -  CDS            lacI (fragment): lac repressor; lacI; The lac repressor binds to the lac operator to inhibit transcription in E. coli. This inhibition can be relieved by adding lactose or isopropyl-β-D-thiogalactopyranoside (IPTG).
   4593..5181    -  rep_origin     ori: high-copy-number ColE1/pMB1/pBR322/pUC origin of replication
   5352..6212    -  CDS            AmpR: β-lactamase; bla; confers resistance to ampicillin, carbenicillin, and related antibiotics
   6213..6317    -  promoter       AmpR promoter: bla
>Addgene plasmid #52307 | psbA2-PHLS (b) | depositor full sequence | sequence record 80929 | psbA2-PHLS (b) sequence 6337 bps
CACCTAAATTGTAAGCGTTAATATTTTGTTAAAATTCGCGTTAAATTTTTGTTAAATCAGCTCATTTTTT
AACCAATAGGCCGAAATCGGCAAAATCCCTTATAAATCAAAAGAATAGACCGAGATAGGGT
[37 nt withheld, positions 132-168]
AAAGAACGTGGACTCCAACGTCAAAGG
[49 nt withheld, positions 196-244]
T
[91 nt withheld, positions 246-336]
G
[124 nt withheld, positions 338-461]
CCCATTCGCCATTCAGGCTGCGCAACTGTTGGGAAGGGCGATCGGTGCGGGCCTCTTCGCTATTACGCCA
GCTGGCGAAAGGGGGATGTGCTGCAAGGCGATTAAGTTGGGTAACGCCAGGGTTTTCCCAGTCACGACGT
TGTAAAACGACGGCCAGTGAATTGTAATACGACTCACTATAGGGCGAATTGGGTACCGGGCCCCCCCTCG
AGGTCGACGGTATCGATAAGCTTGATATCGAATTCAGCGTTCCAGTGGATATTTGCTGGGGGTTAATGAA
ACATTGTGGCGGAACCCAGGGACAATGTGACCAAAAAATTCAGGGATATCAATAAGTATTAGGTATATGG
ATCATAATTGTATGCCCGACTATTGCTTAAACTGACTGACCACTGACCTTAAGAGTAATGGCGTGCAAGG
CCCAGTGATCAATTTCATTATTTTTCATTATTTCATCTCCATTGTCCCTGAAAATCAGTTGTGTCGCCCC
TCTACACAGCCCAGAACTATGGTAAAGGCGCACGAAAAACCGCCAGGTAAACTCTTCTCAACCCCCAAAA
CGCCCTCTGTTTACCCATGGAAAAAACGACAATTACAAGAAAGTAAAACTTATGTCATCTATAAGCTTCG
TGTATATTAACTTCCTGTTACAAAGCTTTACAAAACTCTCATTAATCCTTTAGACTAAGTTTAGTCAGTT
CCAATCTGAACATCGACAAATACATAAGGAATTATAACCATATGTGTAGTTTGCAAGTTTCTGATCCTAT
TCCTACCGGACGCCGTTCCGGTGGTTATCCCCCGGCCTTATGGGATTTCGATACTATTCAATCCCTGAAT
ACCGAATATAAGGGCGAACGTCACATGCGTCGGGAAGAAGACTTAATTGGTCAAGTTCGGGAAATGTTGG
TGCACGAAGTAGAAGATCCCACTCCCCAGTTGGAATTCATTGACGATCTGCATAAATTGGGCATTTCCTG
CCATTTTGAAAACGAGATTCTGCAAATTCTCAAATCCATTTATCTCAACCAAAACTATAAACGGGACCTC
TATTCTACCAGTTTAGCCTTCCGTCTCTTGCGTCAATACGGGTTTATCTTGCCGCAGGAAGTTTTTGACT
GCTTTAAAAACGAAGAAGGTACGGATTTTAAACCCAGCTTCGGCCGGGATATTAAGGGTCTGTTACAGTT
GTACGAAGCCTCCTTTTTGTCCCGGAAGGGGGAAGAAACTTTACAACTCGCCCGCGAATTTGCTACCAAA
ATCTTGCAAAAGGAAGTCGATGAACGGGAATTTGCTACTAAAATGGAATTTCCCAGTCACTGGACCGTAC
AAATGCCTAACGCTCGGCCTTTTATCGATGCCTATCGTCGGCGTCCCGACATGAACCCCGTGGTTCTGGA
ACTCGCCATTCTCGATACCAATATCGTGCAAGCTCAGTTTCAAGAAGAATTGAAGGAGACCTCCCGTTGG
TGGGAAAGCACGGGGATTGTTCAAGAACTGCCGTTTGTTCGGGACCGGATTGTGGAAGGTTATTTTTGGA
CCATTGGTGTTACTCAACGCCGTGAACACGGTTACGAACGTATTATGACGGCCAAAGTCATCGCTTTGGT
GACCTGTTTGGATGATATTTATGACGTATATGGCACTATTGAAGAATTGCAACTCTTCACCTCTACGATT
CAGCGTTGGGATTTGGAGTCTATGAAGCAGTTACCGACTTATATGCAGGTAAGCTTCCTGGCCTTGCACA
ATTTTGTAACCGAAGTGGCCTATGATACGCTGAAGAAAAAGGGCTACAACTCTACCCCCTATTTGCGGAA
GACTTGGGTGGATTTGGTCGAAAGTTACATTAAGGAAGCCACTTGGTACTATAATGGGTACAAACCCTCT
ATGCAGGAATACCTCAACAACGCCTGGATCTCTGTGGGCAGCATGGCTATTTTGAATCATTTGTTTTTTC
GCTTTACTAATGAACGCATGCATAAGTACCGGGACATGAATCGTGTATCCTCTAATATTGTGCGGTTAGC
CGACGATATGGGAACCTCTTTGGCCGAAGTTGAACGCGGTGACGTGCCCAAAGCTATCCAATGTTACATG
AATGAAACGAACGCCTCTGAGGAGGAGGCCCGCGAATATGTGCGGCGCGTTATCCAGGAAGAATGGGAAA
AACTGAACACTGAACTGATGCGCGACGACGACGATGACGATGATTTCACCTTAAGTAAATACTACTGCGA
AGTCGTTGCTAACCTGACCCGGATGGCTCAGTTCATTTACCAAGATGGTTCCGATGGGTTTGGGATGAAA
GATTCCAAAGTAAATCGTTTACTGAAAGAAACGCTGATTGAGCGCTATGAGTGAAGATCTGCGGCCGCGT
TGATCGGCACGTAAGAGGTTCCAACTTTCACCATAATGAAATAAGATCACTACCGGGCGTATTTTTTGAG
TTATCGAGATTTTCAGGAGCTAAGGAAGCTAAAATGGAGAAAAAAATCACTGGATATACCACCGTTGATA
TATCCCAATGGCATCGTAAAGAACATTTTGAGGCATTTCAGTCAGTTGCTCAATGTACCTATAACCAGAC
CGTTCAGCTGGATATTACGGCCTTTTTAAAGACCGTAAAGAAAAATAAGCACAAGTTTTATCCGGCCTTT
ATTCACATTCTTGCCCGCCTGATGAATGCTCATCCGGAATTCCGTATGGCAATGAAAGACGGTGAGCTGG
TGATATGGGATAGTGTTCACCCTTGTTACACCGTTTTCCATGAGCAAACTGAAACGTTTTCATCGCTCTG
GAGTGAATACCACGACGATTTCCGGCAGTTTCTACACATATATTCGCAAGATGTGGCGTGTTACGGTGAA
AACCTGGCCTATTTCCCTAAAGGGTTTATTGAGAATATGTTTTTCGTCTCAGCCAATCCCTGGGTGAGTT
TCACCAGTTTTGATTTAAACGTGGCCAATATGGACAACTTCTTCGCCCCCGTTTTCACCATGGGCAAATA
TTATACGCAAGGCGACAAGGTGCTGATGCCGCTGGCGATTCAGGTTCATCATGCCGTCTGTGATGGCTTC
CATGTCGGCAGAATGCTTAATGAATTACAACAGTACTGCGATGAGTGGCAGGGCGGGGCGTAATTTTTTT
AAGGCAGTTATTGGTGCCCTTAAACGCCTGGGGATCCTTGGTGTAATGCCAACTGAATAATCTGCAAATT
GCACTCTCCTTCAATGGGGGGTGCTTTTTGCTTGACTGAGTAATCTTCTGATTGCTGATCTTGATTGCCA
TCGATCGCCGGGGAGTCCGGGGCAGTTACCATTAGAGAGTCTAGAGAATTAATCCATCTTCGATAGAGGA
ATTATGGGGGAAGAACCTGTGCCGGCGGATAAAGCATTAGGCAAGAAATTCAAGAAAAAAAATGCCTCCT
GGAGCATTGAAGAAAGCGAAGCTCTGTACCGGGTTGAGGCCTGGGGGGCACCTTATTTTGCCATTAATGC
CGCTGGTAACATAACCGTCTCTCCCAACGGCGATCGGGGCGGTTCGTTAGATTTGTTGGAACTGGTGGAA
GCCCTGCGGCAAAGAAAGCTCGGCTTACCCCTATTAATTCGTTTTTCCGATATTTTGGCCGATCGCCTAG
AGCGATTGAATAGTTGTTTTGCCAAGGCGATCGAGCTCCAGCTTTTGTTCCCTTTAGTGAGGGTTAATTT
CGAGCTTGGCGTAATCATGGTCATAGCTGTTTCCTGTGTGAAATTGTTATCCGCTCACAATTCCACACAA
CATACGAGCCGGAAGCATAAAGTGTAAAGCCTGGGGTGCCTAATGAGTGAGCTAACTCACATTAATTGCG
TTGCGCTCACTGCCCGCTTTCCAGTCGGGAAACCTGTCGTGCCAGCTGCATTAATGAATCGGCCAACGCG
CGGGGAGAGGCGGTTTGCGTATTGGGCGCTCTTCCGCTTCCTCGCTCACTGACTCGCTGCGCTCGGTCGT
TCGGCTGCGGCGAGCGGTATCAGCTCACTCAAAGGCGGTAATACGGTTATCCACAGAATCAGGGGATAAC
GCAGGAAAGAACATGTGAGCAAAAGGCCAGCAAAAGGCCAGGAACCGTAAAAAGGCCGCGTTGCTGGCGT
TTTTCCATAGGCTCCGCCCCCCTGACGAGCATCACAAAAATCGACGCTCAAGTCAGAGGTGGCGAAACCC
GACAGGACTATAAAGATACCAGGCGTTTCCCCCTGGAAGCTCCCTCGTGCGCTCTCCTGTTCCGACCCTG
CCGCTTACCGGATACCTGTCCGCCTTTCTCCCTTCGGGAAGCGTGGCGCTTTCTCATAGCTCACGCTGTA
GGTATCTCAGTTCGGTGTAGGTCGTTCGCTCCAAGCTGGGCTGTGTGCACGAACCCCCCGTTCAGCCCGA
CCGCTGCGCCTTATCCGGTAACTATCGTCTTGAGTCCAACCCGGTAAGACACGACTTATCGCCACTGGCA
GCAGCCACTGGTAACAGGATTAGCAGAGCGAGGTATGTAGGCGGTGCTACAGAGTTCTTGAAGTGGTGGC
CTAACTACGGCTACACTAGAAGGACAGTATTTGGTATCTGCGCTCTGCTGAAGCCAGTTACCTTCGGAAA
AAGAGTTGGTAGCTCTTGATCCGGCAAACAAACCACCGCTGGTAGCGGTGGTTTTTTTGTTTGCAAGCAG
CAGATTACGCGCAGAAAAAAAGGATCTCAAGAAGATCCTTTGATCTTTTCTACGGGGTCTGACGCTCAGT
GGAACGAAAACTCACGTTAAGGGATTTTGGTCATGAGATTATCAAAAAGGATCTTCACCTAGATCCTTTT
AAATTAAAAATGAAGTTTTAAATCAATCTAAAGTATATATGAGTAAACTTGGTCTGACAGTTACCAATGC
TTAATCAGTGAGGCACCTATCTCAGCGATCTGTCTATTTCGTTCATCCATAGTTGCCTGACTCCCCGTCG
TGTAGATAACTACGATACGGGAGGGCTTACCATCTGGCCCCAGTGCTGCAATGATACCGCGAGACCCACG
CTCACCGGCTCCAGATTTATCAGCAATAAACCAGCCAGCCGGAAGGGCCGAGCGCAGAAGTGGTCCTGCA
ACTTTATCCGCCTCCATCCAGTCTATTAATTGTTGCCGGGAAGCTAGAGTAAGTAGTTCGCCAGTTAATA
GTTTGCGCAACGTTGTTGCCATTGCTACAGGCATCGTGGTGTCACGCTCGTCGTTTGGTATGGCTTCATT
CAGCTCCGGTTCCCAACGATCAAGGCGAGTTACATGATCCCCCATGTTGTGCAAAAAAGCGGTTAGCTCC
TTCGGTCCTCCGATCGTTGTCAGAAGTAAGTTGGCCGCAGTGTTATCACTCATGGTTATGGCAGCACTGC
ATAATTCTCTTACTGTCATGCCATCCGTAAGATGCTTTTCTGTGACTGGTGAGTACTCAACCAAGTCATT
CTGAGAATAGTGTATGCGGCGACCGAGTTGCTCTTGCCCGGCGTCAATACGGGATAATACCGCGCCACAT
AGCAGAACTTTAAAAGTGCTCATCATTGGAAAACGTTCTTCGGGGCGAAAACTCTCAAGGATCTTACCGC
TGTTGAGATCCAGTTCGATGTAACCCACTCGTGCACCCAACTGATCTTCAGCATCTTTTACTTTCACCAG
CGTTTCTGGGTGAGCAAAAACAGGAAGGCAAAATGCCGCAAAAAAGGGAATAAGGGCGACACGGAAATGT
TGAATACTCATACTCTTCCTTTTTCAATATTATTGAAGCATTTATCAGGGTTATTGTCTCATGAGCGGAT
ACATATTTGAATGTATTTAGAAAAATAAACAAATAGGGGTTCCGCGCACATTTCCCCGAAAAGTGC
