>Addgene plasmid #52307 | psbA2-PHLS (b) | addgene partial sequence | sequence record 82688 | T7 5'-TAATACGACTCACTATAGGG-3'
CGAGGTCGACGGTATCGATAATCTTGATATCGAATTCAGCGTTCCAGTGGATATTTGCTGGGGGTTAATG
AAACATTGTGGCGGAACCCAGGGACAATGTGACCAAAAAATTCAGGGATATCAATAAGTATTAGGTATAT
GGATCATAATTGTATGCCCGACTATTGCTTAAACTGACTGACCACTGACCTTAAGAGTAATGGCGTGCAA
GGCCCAGTGATCAATTTCATTATTTTTCATTATTTCATCTCCATTGTCCCTGAAAATCAGTCGTGTCGCC
CCTCTACACAGCCCAGAACTATGGTAAAGGCGCACGAAAAACCGCCAGGTAAACTCTTCTCAACCCCCAA
AACGCCCTCTGTTTACCCATGGAAAAAACGACAATTGCAAGAAAGTAAAACTTATGTCATCTATAAGCTT
CGTGTATATTAACTTCCTGTTACAAAGCTTTACAAAACTCTTATTAATCCTTTAGACTAAGTTTAGTCAG
TTCCAATCTGAACATCGACAAATACATAAGGAATTATAACCATATGTGTAGTTTGCAAGTTTCTGATCCT
ATTCCTACCGGACGCCGTTCCGGTGGTTATCCCCCGGCCTTATGGGATTTCGATACTATTCAATCCCTGA
ATACCGAATATAAGGGCGAACGTCACATGCGTCGGGAAGAAGACTTAATTGGTCAAGTTCGGGAAATGTT
GGTGCACGAAGTAGAAGATCCCACTCCCCAGTTGGAATTCATTGACGATCTGCATAAATTGGGCATTTCC
TGCCATTTTGAAAACGAGATTCTGCAAATTCTCAAATCCATTTATCTCAACCAAAACTATAAACGGGACC
TCTATTCTACCAGTTTAGCCTTCCGTCTCTTGCGTCAATACGGGTTTATCTTGCCGCAGGAAGTTTTTGA
CTGCTTTA
