>Addgene plasmid #52307 | psbA2-PHLS (b) | addgene partial sequence | sequence record 82689 | CAT-R 5'-GCAACTGACTGAAATGCCTC-3'
TTGGGATATATCAACGGTGGTATATCCAGTGATTTTTTTCTCCATTTTAGCTTCCTTAGCTCCTGAAAAT
CTCGATAACTCAAAAAATACGCCCGGTAGTGATCTTATTTCATTATGGTGAAAGTTGGAACCTCTTACGT
GCCGATCAACGCGGCCGCAGATCTTCACTCATAGCGCTCAATCAGCGTTTCTTTCAGTAAACGATTTACT
TTGGAATCTTTCATCCCAAACCCATCGGAACCATCTTGGTAAATGAACTGAGCCATCCGGGTCAGGTTAG
CAACGACTTCGCAGTAGTATTTACTTAAGGTGAAATCATCGTCATCGTCGTCGTCGCGCATCAGTTCAGT
GTTCAGTTTTTCCCATTCTTCCTGGATAACGCGCCGCACATATTCGCGGGCCTCCTCCTCAGAGGCGTTC
GTTTCATTCATGTAACATTGGATAGCTTTGGGCACGTCACCGCGTTCAACTTCGGCCAAAGAGGTTCCCA
TATCGTCGGCTAACCGCACAATATTAGAGGATACACGATTCATGTCCCGGTACTTATGCATGCGTTCATT
AGTAAAGCGAAAAAACAAATGATTCAAAATAGCCATGCTGCCCACAGAGATCCAGGCGTTGTTGAGGTAT
TCCTGCATAGAGGGTTTGTACCCATTATAGTACCAAGTGGCTTCCTTAATGTAACTTTCGACCAAATCCA
CCCAAGTCTTCCGCAAATAGGGGGTAGAGTTGTAGCCCTTTTTCTTCAGCGTATCATAGGCCACTTCGGT
TACAAAATTGTGCAAGGCCAGGAAGCTTACCTGCATATAAGTCGGTAACTGCTTCATAGACTCCAAATCC
CAACGCTGAATCGTAGAGGTGAAGAGTTGC
